Addgene plasmid #109503: actc1b-mKate2-FAPP1
Purpose: Muscle specific zebrafish expression of mKate2 fused to the PH domain from Human pleckstrin homology domain containing A3 (PLEKHA3). Binds PtdIns4P
Depositing lab: Rob Parton. Depositing organization: University of Queensland, Institute for Molecular Bioscience. Publication: In vivo cell biological screening identifies an endocytic capture mechanism for T-tubule formation. Hall TE, Martel N, Ariotti N, Xiong Z, Lo HP, Ferguson C, Rae J, Lim YW, Parton RG. Nat Commun. 2020 Jul 24;11(1):3711. doi: 10.1038/s41467-020-17486-w. PubMed 32709891.
Backbone
  Vector backbone: pDEST-actc1b-mKate2-ccdb
  Vector type: Zebrafish plasmids
Growth in bacteria
  Bacterial resistance: Ampicillin, 100 μg/mL
  Growth temperature: 37°C
  Growth strain: DH5alpha
  Copy number: High Copy
Gene/Insert
  Gene/Insert name: actc1b-mKate2-FAPP1
  Species: Synthetic
  Cloning method: Gateway Cloning
Terms and licenses: Academic/Nonprofit Terms; Industry Terms: Not Available to Industry
How to cite: actc1b-mKate2-FAPP1 was a gift from Rob Parton (Addgene plasmid # 109503 ; http://n2t.net/addgene:109503 ; RRID:Addgene_109503)
