[The description below was written by a language model from this plasmid's Addgene catalogue record and pLannotate feature annotations shown in this document.]
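Description:
actc1b-mKate2-FAPP1 is a 9.2 kb zebrafish expression plasmid assembled by Gateway cloning in the pDEST-actc1b-mKate2-ccdb destination backbone. It is designed for muscle-specific expression of a fluorescent lipid biosensor. It is propagated in E. coli as a high-copy plasmid using a ColE1/pUC-type origin, with selection through the β-lactamase (AmpR) gene and its native promoter. Remnants of a pBluescript-type scaffold are also annotated: an M13 origin fragment, lac promoter/operator elements, a T3 promoter and a partial multiple cloning site.

The payload is an open reading frame for the monomeric red fluorescent protein mKate2, followed by a fragment of human PLEKHA3 (FAPP1) corresponding to its pleckstrin homology domain. This domain binds preferentially to phosphatidylinositol 4-phosphate. The two coding segments are separated by an attB2 site and flanked by attB1 and attB3, the scars of multisite Gateway recombination, and an SV40 polyadenylation signal lies downstream. According to the catalogue entry, expression is driven by the zebrafish actc1b (muscle actin) promoter. The automated annotation does not label this promoter, but the largely unannotated stretch between the attB4 site and attB1 is the likely location. The short copia promoter hit within it is probably spurious. A fragment matching medaka tyrosinase next to the M13 origin is also annotated. The record does not explain its role, and no transposon arms are identified in the feature table.

The construct is used to mark PtdIns4P-containing membranes in zebrafish skeletal muscle fibres in vivo. It was deposited as part of a live-imaging screen examining membrane domains and T-tubule formation.
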