Features (pLannotate 1.2.2; 21 found; start..end, strand, type, name):
      2..22      +  protein_bind   attB1: mutant version of attB; core recombination site for the Gateway® BP reaction BP Clonase™
     32..727     +  CDS            mKate2: mKate2 is a basic (constitutively fluorescent) red fluorescent protein published in 2009, derived from Entacmaea quadricolor. It is reported to be a rapidly-maturing monomer with moderate acid sensitivity.
    732..752     -  protein_bind   attB2: mutant version of attB; core recombination site for the Gateway® BP reaction BP Clonase™
    755..1045    +  CDS            PLEKHA3 (fragment): PKHA3_HUMAN - Also known as FAPP1. Experimental evidence at protein level: Swiss-Prot protein existence level 1. Plays a role in regulation of vesicular cargo transport from the trans-Golgi network (TGN) to the plasma membrane (PubMed:15107860). Regulates Golgi phosphatidylinositol 4-phosphate (PtdIns(4)P) levels and activates the PtdIns(4)P phosphatase activity of SACM1L when it binds PtdIns(4)P in 'trans' configuration (PubMed:30659099). Binds preferentially to PtdIns(4)P (PubMed:11001876, PubMed:15107860). Negatively regulates APOB secretion from hepatocytes (PubMed:30659099). From Homo sap
   1049..1069    -  protein_bind   attB3: mutant version of attB; core recombination site for the Gateway® BP reaction BP Clonase™
   1073..1093    +  CDS            lacZα (fragment): LacZα fragment of β-galactosidase; lacZ fragment
   1109..1243    -  polyA_signal   SV40 poly(A) signal: SV40 polyadenylation signal
   1266..1349    -  CDS            large T antigen (fragment): large T antigen from SV40 (simian virus 40)
   1915..1955    -  misc_feature   MCS (fragment): pBluescript multiple cloning site
   1968..1986    -  promoter       T3 promoter: promoter for bacteriophage T3 RNA polymerase
   2031..2047    -  protein_bind   lac operator: The lac repressor binds to the lac operator to inhibit transcription in E. coli. This inhibition can be relieved by adding lactose or isopropyl-β-D-thiogalactopyranoside (IPTG). lac repressor encoded by lacI
   2055..2085    -  promoter       lac promoter: promoter for the E. coli lac operon
   2100..2121    -  protein_bind   CAP binding site: CAP binding activates transcription in the presence of cAMP. E. coli catabolite activator protein
   2134..2226    -  CDS            lacI (fragment): lac repressor; lacI; The lac repressor binds to the lac operator to inhibit transcription in E. coli. This inhibition can be relieved by adding lactose or isopropyl-β-D-thiogalactopyranoside (IPTG).
   2409..2997    -  rep_origin     ori: high-copy-number ColE1/pMB1/pBR322/pUC origin of replication
   3168..4028    -  CDS            AmpR: β-lactamase; bla; confers resistance to ampicillin, carbenicillin, and related antibiotics
   4029..4133    -  promoter       AmpR promoter: bla
   4159..4380    -  rep_origin     M13 ori (fragment) (sequence partly withheld): M13 bacteriophage origin of replication; arrow indicates direction of (+) strand synthesis
   4380..4667    +  CDS            tyr (fragment) (sequence partly withheld): TYRO_ORYLA - Also known as tyro. Experimental evidence at transcript level: Swiss-Prot protein existence level 2. This is a copper-containing oxidase that functions in the formation of pigments such as melanins and other polyphenolic compounds. From Oryzias latipes (Japanese rice fish) (Japanese killifish).
   5249..5269    +  protein_bind   attB4: mutant version of attB; core recombination site for the Gateway® BP reaction BP Clonase™
   6170..6186    -  promoter       copia promoter (fragment): strong promoter from the Drosophila transposable element copia (Sinclair et al., 1986)
>Addgene plasmid #109503 | actc1b-mKate2-FAPP1 | addgene full sequence | sequence record 219989 | Addgene NGS Result
GCAAGTTTGTACAAAAAAGCAGGCTGCCACCATGGTGAGCGAGCTGATTAAGGAGAACATGCACATGAAG
CTGTACATGGAGGGCACCGTGAACAACCACCACTTCAAGTGCACATCCGAGGGCGAAGGCAAGCCCTACG
AGGGCACCCAGACCATGAGAATCAAGGCGGTCGAGGGCGGCCCTCTCCCCTTCGCCTTCGACATCCTGGC
TACCAGCTTCATGTACGGCAGCAAAACCTTCATCAACCACACCCAGGGCATCCCCGACTTCTTTAAGCAG
TCCTTCCCCGAGGGCTTCACATGGGAGAGAGTCACCACATACGAAGACGGGGGCGTGCTGACCGCTACCC
AGGACACCAGCCTCCAGGACGGCTGCCTCATCTACAACGTCAAGATCAGAGGGGTGAACTTCCCATCCAA
CGGCCCTGTGATGCAGAAGAAAACACTCGGCTGGGAGGCCTCCACCGAGACCCTGTACCCCGCTGACGGC
GGCCTGGAAGGCAGAGCCGACATGGCCCTGAAGCTCGTGGGCGGGGGCCACCTGATCTGCAACTTGAAGA
CCACATACAGATCCAAGAAACCCGCTAAGAACCTCAAGATGCCCGGCGTCTACTATGTGGACAGAAGACT
GGAAAGAATCAAGGAGGCCGACAAAGAGACCTACGTCGAGCAGCACGAGGTGGCTGTGGCCAGATACTGC
GACCTCCCTAGCAAACTGGGGCACAGAGACCCAGCTTTCTTGTACAAAGTGGCTGAGGGGGTGTTGTACA
AGTGGACCAACTATCTCACAGGCTGGCAGCCTCGTTGGTTTGTTTTAGATAATGGAATCTTATCCTACTA
TGATTCACAAGATGATGTTTGCAAAGGGAGCAAAGGAAGCATAAAGATGGCAGTTTGTGAAATTAAAGTT
CATTCAGCAGACAACACAAGAATGGAATTAATCATTCCTGGAGAGCAGCATTTCTACATGAAGGCAGTGA
ATGCAGCTGAAAGACAGAGGTGGCTGGTCGCTCTGGGGAGCTCCAAAGCATGTTTGACTGATACATGACA
ACTTTATTATACATAGTTGATAATTCACTGGCCGTCGTTTTACGGTACCATCGATGATGATCCAGACATG
ATAAGATACATTGATGAGTTTGGACAAACCACAACTAGAATGCAGTGAAAAAAATGCTTTATTTGTGAAA
TTTGTGATGCTATTGCTTTATTTGTAACCATTATAAGCTGCAATAAACAAGTTAACAACAACAATTGCAT
TCATTTTATGTTTCAGGTTCAGGGGGAGGTGTGGGAGGTTTTTTAAAGCAAGTAAAACCTCTACAAATGT
GGTATGGCTGATTATGATCCTCTAGATCAGATCTGCGAAGATACGGCCACGGGTGCTCTTGATCCTGTGG
CTGATTTTGGACTGTGCTGCTCGCAGCTGCTGATGAATCACATACTTCCTCCATTTTCTTCCACTGATTG
ACTGTTATAATTTCCCTAATTTCCAGGTCAAGGTGCTGTGCATTGTGGTAATAGATGTGACATGACGTCA
CTTCCAAAGGACCAATGAACATGTCTGACCAATTTCATATAATGTGAAAACGATTTTCATAGGCAGAATA
AATAACATTTAAATTAAACTGGGCATCAGCGCAATTCAATTGGTTTGGTAATAGCAAGGGAAAATAGAAT
GAAGTGATCTCCAAAAAATAAGTACTTTTTGACTGTAAATAAAATTGTAAGGAGTAAAAAGTACTTTTTT
TTCTAAAAAAATGTAATTAAGTAAAAGTAAAAGTATTGATTTTTAATTGTACTCAAGTAAAGTAAAAATC
CCCAAAAATAATACTTAAGTACAGTAATCAAGTAAAATTACTCAAGTACTTTACACCTCTGGTTCTTGAC
CCCCTACCTTCAGCAAGCCCAGCAGATCCACTAGTTCTAGAGCGGCCGCCACCGCGGTGGAGCTCCAGCT
TTTGTTCCCTTTAGTGAGGGTTAATTGCGCGCTTGGCGTAATCATGGTCATAGCTGTTTCCTGTGTGAAA
TTGTTATCCGCTCACAATTCCACACAACATACGAGCCGGAAGCATAAAGTGTAAAGCCTGGGGTGCCTAA
TGAGTGAGCTAACTCACATTAATTGCGTTGCGCTCACTGCCCGCTTTCCAGTCGGGAAACCTGTCGTGCC
AGCTGCATTAATGAATCGGCCAACGCGCGGGGAGAGGCGGTTTGCGTATTGGGCGCTCTTCCGCTTCCTC
GCTCACTGACTCGCTGCGCTCGGTCGTTCGGCTGCGGCGAGCGGTATCAGCTCACTCAAAGGCGGTAATA
CGGTTATCCACAGAATCAGGGGATAACGCAGGAAAGAACATGTGAGCAAAAGGCCAGCAAAAGGCCAGGA
ACCGTAAAAAGGCCGCGTTGCTGGCGTTTTTCCATAGGCTCCGCCCCCCTGACGAGCATCACAAAAATCG
ACGCTCAAGTCAGAGGTGGCGAAACCCGACAGGACTATAAAGATACCAGGCGTTTCCCCCTGGAAGCTCC
CTCGTGCGCTCTCCTGTTCCGACCCTGCCGCTTACCGGATACCTGTCCGCCTTTCTCCCTTCGGGAAGCG
TGGCGCTTTCTCATAGCTCACGCTGTAGGTATCTCAGTTCGGTGTAGGTCGTTCGCTCCAAGCTGGGCTG
TGTGCACGAACCCCCCGTTCAGCCCGACCGCTGCGCCTTATCCGGTAACTATCGTCTTGAGTCCAACCCG
GTAAGACACGACTTATCGCCACTGGCAGCAGCCACTGGTAACAGGATTAGCAGAGCGAGGTATGTAGGCG
GTGCTACAGAGTTCTTGAAGTGGTGGCCTAACTACGGCTACACTAGAAGAACAGTATTTGGTATCTGCGC
TCTGCTGAAGCCAGTTACCTTCGGAAAAAGAGTTGGTAGCTCTTGATCCGGCAAACAAACCACCGCTGGT
AGCGGTGGTTTTTTTGTTTGCAAGCAGCAGATTACGCGCAGAAAAAAAGGATCTCAAGAAGATCCTTTGA
TCTTTTCTACGGGGTCTGACGCTCAGTGGAACGAAAACTCACGTTAAGGCATTTTGGTCATGAGATTATC
AAAAAGGATCTTCACCTAGATCCTTTTAAATTAAAAATGAAGTTTTAAATCAATCTAAAGTATATATGAG
TAAACTTGGTCTGACAGTTACCAATGCTTAATCAGTGAGGCACCTATCTCAGCGATCTGTCTATTTCGTT
CATCCATAGTTGCCTGACTCCCCGTCGTGTAGATAACTACGATACGGGAGGGCTTACCATCTGGCCCCAG
TGCTGCAATGATACCGCGAGACCCACGCTCACCGGCTCCAGATTTATCAGCAATAAACCAGCCAGCCGGA
AGGGCCGAGCGCAGAAGTGGTCCTGCAACTTTATCCGCCTCCATCCAGTCTATTAATTGTTGCCGGGAAG
CTAGAGTAAGTAGTTCGCCAGTTAATAGTTTGCGCAACGTTGTTGCCATTGCTACAGGCATCGTGGTGTC
ACGCTCGTCGTTTGGTATGGCTTCATTCAGCTCCGGTTCCCAACGATCAAGGCGAGTTACATGATCCCCC
ATGTTGTGCAAAAAAGCGGTTAGCTCCTTCGGTCCTCCGATCGTTGTCAGAAGTAAGTTGGCCGCAGTGT
TATCACTCATGGTTATGGCAGCACTGCATAATTCTCTTACTGTCATGCCATCCGTAAGATGCTTTTCTGT
GACTGGTGAGTACTCAACCAAGTCATTCTGAGAATAGTGTATGCGGCGACCGAGTTGCTCTTGCCCGGCG
TCAATACGGGATAATACCGCGCCACATAGCAGAACTTTAAAAGTGCTCATCATTGGAAAACGTTCTTCGG
GGCGAAAACTCTCAAGGATCTTACCGCTGTTGAGATCCAGTTCGATGTAACCCACTCGTGCACCCAACTG
ATCTTCAGCATCTTTTACTTTCACCAGCGTTTCTGGGTGAGCAAAAACAGGAAGGCAAAATGCCGCAAAA
AAGGGAATAAGGGCGACACGGAAATGTTGAATACTCATACTCTTCCTTTTTCAATATTATTGAAGCATTT
ATCAGGGTTATTGTCTCATGAGCGGATACATATTTGAATGTATTTAGAAAAATAAACAAATAGGGGTTCC
GCGCACATTTCCCCGAAAAGTGCCACCTAAATTGTAAGCGTTAATATTTTGTTAAAATTCGCGTTAAATT
TTTGTTAAATCAGCTCATTTTTTAACCAATAGGCCGAAATCGGCAAAATCCCTTATAAATCAAAAGAATA
GACCGAGATAGGGT
[37 nt withheld, positions 4285-4321]
AAAGAACGTGGACTCCAACGTCAAAGG
[32 nt withheld, positions 4349-4380]
GCTGGCTAAGAACTCATCAGCCTCCCCGGTCCATCTACCCACGTACCAATGCACCAATTGGCCACAATGA
CGGCTACTACATGGTGCCATTCCTTCCTCTTTATAGGAATGGAGACTACCTCCTGTCCAACAATGCTCTT
GGATACGAGTACGCCTACCTGTTGGACCCAGGTCATTGCACAACACCAGAAATGCCCTCTGATCTGCAAA
AGACGTGAATATCTGTTCAGACACCCATATCCACTCTGTTCCACACAGGTCAGAGGTTTGTCCAGGAGTT
CTTGACAGAGGTGTAAAAAGTACTCAAAAATTTTACTCAAGTGAAAGTACAAGTACTTAGGGAAAATTTT
ACTCAATTAAAAGTAAAAGTATCTGGCTAGAATCTTACTTGAGTAAAAGTAAAAAAGTACTCCATTAAAA
TTGTACTTGAGTATTAAGGAAGTAAAAGTAAAAGCAAGAAAGAAAACTAGAGATTCTTGTTTAAGCTTTT
AATCTCAAAAAACATTAAATGAAATGCATACAAGGTTTTATCCTGCTTTAGAACTGTTTGTATTTAATTA
TCAAACTATAAGACAGACAATCTAATGCCAGTACACGCTACTCAAAGTTGTAAAACCTCAGATTTAACTT
CAGTAGAAGCTGATTCTCAAAATTGTTAGTGTCAAGCCTAGCTCTTTTGGGGCTGAAAAGCAATCCTGCA
GTGCTGAAAAGCCTCTCACAGGCAGCCGATGCGGGAAGAGGTGTATTAGTCTTGATAGAGAGGCTGCAAA
TAGCAGGAAACGTGAGCAGAGACTCCCTGGTGTCTGAAACACAGGCCAGATGGGCCCTCGAGCAGGAAAC
AGCTATGACCATGATTACGCCAAGCTATCAACTTTGTATAGAAAAGTTGGCACGCGCAGATTCCGTGTGG
GCCTGGTAATATCTTACCATTTTAAGCTATTTTAAGATTAGGGAAAAAAATTAAATAAAACTACTTTAAA
ATTACTTTCCTTAAAAAGCAACATATTTATTTAGTTTTTGTTTAACTGGCTCAAGATTGTAATATTTTAC
TTTTACATGTTTTTTTAAGTACCTAAATGTGTTCAAAAGTAAAGTATGTTATTGTTTTTTTTTTTTAATG
TTAGCTAAGCTTTAAATTGTAATATATTACTTTTAAAAGTGACTTTTTAAAAATGTAAATAAAAAAGTAA
CTATAAATGTGTAATGCATGTTATTTCTGTGGGTTTTTAATTTTCATCTCAACTGGGCTTACAATTTTAA
CATAATAAAAATCAAATCAAATCAAATCAGGCCCTTATTTGTCACATACACTCTTGTATACTGAAATAAA
CTAAATGTTGAGAAAAATTTAAATACACCAAAATAACGCATACCTTTTTTGTAATTACCTAAGTAAAACA
TTTAGTTCCTTTTTTAAGTGACTCAAGATTGTAATCTATTAATTGTAAAAGATAAAACTAGTGATCAATC
TGACGTGCTTCTATGCAGCCTGTGAGATTAATTGTGATGTTTAATTATTAAACAATTTAAATGGATCAAA
CATTTCACATGTGCTTATTGTGTCCAACAAAACCAGCAGAAGCACTTAAAAATATTGCATGACAACATGA
GTTTTTAATGTAAATTATATATACTTCCTAAACGAAGTTAATCATATTTCTAAAATAATAATGTCATTGA
AATATTTAAATAAATGATAAGCTTTAGTTGATTCAACATAAAATTGAAAGCAATAAGGACTTTTTTTTTT
TACAGCGGTGAAGCAAAAGCATGTAATAATCATATAATATAATAAATAAATAAATAAATAATGGCTCTTG
GTGCAAATATGAACACTTTAAATAAATATAGAATAAATATGATCAATAAGTCATAACGATGTGTTTTATG
TTGATTATAATTTAAACATGTTTCTAACGCAAGTTTTAAAAACTGTTTTAAAGTATTATTTTAAGTTATA
AGATCAATTTGACTCAACATTTTGTAGTGAAAATATGTTGTGTAAAATTAATATAATATACACTATAAAA
ATGCAGGGTTCCACACAATACATTAATGTTGTCCCAACACAAATCGATTAAGTTAACAAATATATGTGGA
TTGAACATAAAAAATTAAGTTGTCCCAATGAAATCTCAAGAATTGTGTTGTTTCAGCTCATTTTAAATAA
GTAGTTTTAACAAGTAAAAAATAACATATTTTTGAGTGTGTATATATATATATTACAAAATATAATAATA
TAAAATGTAAAAGATATAAACCATGCTACATATATTTAAGAGCTATTTTGCACATTACTTTTTTGCAAGC
CATTTTAGTGTTTTTTTTACAAATATATATTAGCTAAATATACAATATCTTAAATATACAATTAATCAGA
CATGCAATTAATGCATTTAACCTACATAAAAATACATGATCAACATATGTTTTATGCTGATTACAACTAA
ATCAAACGTAATGAAATTAATTTATAAAAGCGATTTAAATATGTCAATATTTTAAGTTAAAATCACTTGA
AACCTACTATAAATGAACTTAAATTAAAAAAATCTCCTTTAATTCCAATGCAACAGTGTTGTTTTTTCAG
CTGAGGACCCCCGGTGCAGATGGTTGGCCCCCGGCCCGCTATTCTAAGGAAGCCTTTCTTAATTTTAGGG
CGGCGCTGCATGCGCTCAGATCAGATTCACGGGTGGAGAGGGTTATTTTCTCTTTTTTATTTTTTCTTGC
CTGCTCATATTTGGGCCTGTGTGAACCCCAGGCTCCGCCTCGGCCCCCAGGAGCCGCTCTTATTTAAAGG
GGATCCTCGCCTTCAGTCTTCGTCCCAGTGGAAGCATCAGTCTTGTGATAACAACTTGGTGAGTCCTACA
GACCAGCGCTCGACTCTAGGCTTTAAATGCATTGATTTCTCTGGATTAGCTACCGGGAGAGTTTTAACTT
TGCTTATTAGTCTTGTGCTCGAACTGCTAGGTTTAAAGAGTGTTTTCTCTAATGCATGCATGAAGCGACA
GCTGAAAACCAGAAATAGAGCGTTTGTCCTCCTGTTAAACTCTAGCCTTTCTTTGGCATTTGTCAGTCCG
AGTCTTCAGCTGCCGGCAGGAGATTGGGTTTCAGTAACACTTGCTGAGCACAAACTACACGTGCTTTCTT
CAGATTTAATTCATTATTAATCATTCTAGATTTAAATGATGTTCTTACTCATTGCTGATTATTTTAGCCT
TGCGGAGCAGATTAAATGAGCACGTGTTTCATTAAGATTGATTTAAATATAATTAATATTTCACCACTGT
AGTTTTAAAATTGCCTTCTAAGTCATGGTTGATTTTTAATAGGTATCGGCTCTAATTAGATTACTATTTT
GGTTTTTAAATGTTATTTCTATTTCATTTGTAGGCTCGTTTTTAATGTGATTTTATTAGATTCTAGTTTT
AAAATCATCTCTTAGCCTTAATGAGCAGACTGAATGAACATGTTTCATTAAGATTAACTTCATTATAATG
AATTATTTAATCATTCTAGTGGGTTATAAATCAGCTCTATTTAAATTAATTGTCGTGTTTATTTCTATTT
AATTTTTGATTATTTTTTCAGGGTCGTTTTTATGTGATTTTTTCCCGTTTCTAATTTTAAACTAATTGTT
TGATTTTTATATGATTCGACTCTTTTTAAATGAATTGTTTTGCTTTTTTTATTGAGCATATATATATTAT
ACAATTTCAATCAACAATTGTTGTGCTTTTTAAATGTTGTTTCTATTTCATTTCTAGGGTCGATTTTATT
CGATTCTAGTTTTAAAATCGTGATTTTTAACTTCTAACCTTACTGAGCAGACTGAATGAACATGTTTCAT
CAAGATTAACTTCATTATAGTTAATTATTGAATCGTGCTAGTGGTTTATAAATCAGCTCTATTTAAATTA
ATCATCATCATTATTTCTATTTAATTTTTATTATTTCTTTAGGATTATTTTTATGTGATTTTTTTCACGT
TCTAGTTTTAAACTCAATGCTCATTACTGCTCACCCTTGCTGAGCAGTCTTTCGTTAAGATTAAATTAAT
TAATAACCATTCTAGTTTTAAAACAGTGTCTTAAGGCATAGCTGATATTTTACAAGTTTACTATTTAATA
TATCTCCTTTCTTTTTTTAGGGTCGATTTCATCTGATTTGATTAATTTTTATTATCTTCACTAAGCTTTT
TGTTCTAGGTTTTATTCTCAGTATTATTACTGTTATATTTGAACTGAATTTCTCCTCATAGTTTATTCAT
TTTATTTATTTATTTTTTGTTTATTCGCTATTTTGTATTTTAGTTTTTAATTAGAAATTTTATTAGAATC
GTTTTGAACTAGTTTTTATGCACTCTAACATTAATATTAAATCATAACTATTATTTTTATTATAATTTAT
TTGTGTTTATCTTTTTGTGTAGCTTTCATGTGTTTTTATTTTAGTTTTATTATGTTTGCATTGAATTTTT
TGGACTAGTTTATATAACGATATACAGAAAAGCCATGACAACAAATGTTTTTATAATACCTATTAAGTAT
AAGCTAATCAGATTTCCACTATTCTGTTCAAAGTTAACATTATTAGCCATTCTGATGGATCATTTGACAT
TTGTCATATGTCTTTATGAACACTGCTCTTTCAGATGCCACTTTTAAAGCTGTTTTTTACAGTAAATGAA
CGTTTATTATTATGACATTATTTCCTAAGGCCTCTAGAGTACAGCAGGATGTGGCGTGTGCATTACCGTG
TAATTATGCTGACTGTAAATGTGCATTTATAGACTGTCAGCATGTCTGACTGTGCGCTGTTGTGATTGGT
CCTGCACAGACCAAG
